>Addgene plasmid #135205 | pME tdTomato-NLS | addgene full sequence | sequence record 267013 | Addgene NGS Result
TTCTTTCCTGCGTTATCCCCTGATTCTGTGGATAACCGTATTACCGCCTTTGAGTGAGCTGATACCGCTC
GCCGCAGCCGAACGACCGAGCGCAGCGAGTCAGTGAGCGAGGAAGCGGAAGAGCGCCCAATACGCAAACC
GCCTCTCCCCGCGCGTTGGCCGATTCATTAATGCAGCTGGCACGACAGGTTTCCCGACTGGAAAGCGGGC
AGTGAGCGCAACGCAATTAATACGCGTACCGCTAGCCAGGAAGAGTTTGTAGAAACGCAAAAAGGCCATC
CGTCAGGATGGCCTTCTGCTTAGTTTGATGCCTGGCAGTTTATGGCGGGCGTCCTGCCCGCCACCCTCCG
GGCCGTTGCTTCACAACGTTCAAATCCGCTCCCGGCGGATTTGTCCTACTCAGGAGAGCGTTCACCGACA
AACAACAGATAAAACGAAAGGCCCAGTCTTCCGACTGAGCCTTTCGTTTTATTTGATGCCTGGCAGTTCC
CTACTCTCGCGTTAACGCTAGCATGGATGTTTTCCCAGTCACGACGTTGTAAAACGACGGCCAGTCTTAA
GCTCGGGCCCCAAATAATGATTTTATTTTGACTGATAGTGACCTGTTCGTTGCAACAAATTGATGAGCAA
TGCTTTTTTATAATGCCAACTTTGTACAAAAAAGCAGGCTGGACCATGGCTCCAAAGAAGAAGCGTAAGG
TAATGGTGAGCAAGGGCGAGGAGGTCATCAAAGAGTTCATGCGCTTCAAGGTGCGCATGGAGGGCTCCAT
GAACGGCCACGAGTTCGAGATCGAGGGCGAGGGCGAGGGCCGCCCCTACGAGGGCACCCAGACCGCCAAG
CTGAAGGTGACCAAGGGCGGCCCCCTGCCCTTCGCCTGGGACATCCTGTCCCCCCAGTTCATGTACGGCT
CCAAGGCGTACGTGAAGCACCCCGCCGACATCCCCGATTACAAGAAGCTGTCCTTCCCCGAGGGCTTCAA
GTGGGAGCGCGTGATGAACTTCGAGGACGGCGGTCTGGTGACCGTGACCCAGGACTCCTCCCTGCAGGAC
GGCACGCTGATCTACAAGGTGAAGATGCGCGGCACCAACTTCCCCCCCGACGGCCCCGTAATGCAGAAGA
AGACCATGGGCTGGGAGGCCTCCACCGAGCGCCTGTACCCCCGCGACGGCGTGCTGAAGGGCGAGATCCA
CCAGGCCCTGAAGCTGAAGGACGGCGGCCACTACCTGGTGGAGTTCAAGACCATCTACATGGCCAAGAAG
CCCGTGCAACTGCCCGGCTACTACTACGTGGACACCAAGCTGGACATCACCTCCCACAACGAGGACTACA
CCATCGTGGAACAGTACGAGCGCTCCGAGGGCCGCCACCACCTGTTCCTGGGGCATGGCACCGGCAGCAC
CGGCAGCGGCAGCTCCGGCACCGCCTCCTCCGAGGACAACAACATGGCCGTCATCAAAGAGTTCATGCGC
TTCAAGGTGCGCATGGAGGGCTCCATGAACGGCCACGAGTTCGAGATCGAGGGCGAGGGCGAGGGCCGCC
CCTACGAGGGCACCCAGACCGCCAAGCTGAAGGTGACCAAGGGCGGCCCCCTGCCCTTCGCCTGGGACAT
CCTGTCCCCCCAGTTCATGTACGGCTCCAAGGCGTACGTGAAGCACCCCGCCGACATCCCCGATTACAAG
AAGCTGTCCTTCCCCGAGGGCTTCAAGTGGGAGCGCGTGATGAACTTCGAGGACGGCGGTCTGGTGACCG
TGACCCAGGACTCCTCCCTGCAGGACGGCACGCTGATCTACAAGGTGAAGATGCGCGGCACCAACTTCCC
CCCCGACGGCCCCGTAATGCAGAAGAAGACCATGGGCTGGGAGGCCTCCACCGAGCGCCTGTACCCCCGC
GACGGCGTGCTGAAGGGCGAGATCCACCAGGCCCTGAAGCTGAAGGACGGCGGCCACTACCTGGTGGAGT
TCAAGACCATCTACATGGCCAAGAAGCCCGTGCAACTGCCCGGCTACTACTACGTGGACACCAAGCTGGA
CATCACCTCCCACAACGAGGACTACACCATCGTGGAACAGTACGAGCGCTCCGAGGGCCGCCACCACCTG
TTCCTGTACGGCATGGACGAGCTGTACAAGTAAACCCAGCTTTCTTGTACAAAGTTGGCATTATAAGAAA
GCATTGCTTATCAATTTGTTGCAACGAACAGGTCACTATCAGTCAAAATAAAATCATTATTTGCCATCCA
GCTGATATCCCCTATAGTGAGTCGTATTACATGGTCATAGCTGTTTCCTGGCAGCTCTGGCCCGTGTCTC
AAAATCTCTGATGTTACATTGCACAAGATAAAAATATATCATCATGAACAATAAAACTGTCTGCTTACAT
AAACAGTAATACAAGGGGTGTTATGAGCCATATTCAACGGGAAACGTCGAGGCCGCGATTAAATTCCAAC
ATGGATGCTGATTTATATGGGTATAAATGGGCTCGCGATAATGTCGGGCAATCAGGTGCGACAATCTATC
GCTTGTATGGGAAGCCCGATGCGCCAGAGTTGTTTCTGAAACATGGCAAAGGTAGCGTTGCCAATGATGT
TACAGATGAGATGGTCAGACTAAACTGGCTGACGGAATTTATGCCTCTTCCGACCATCAAGCATTTTATC
CGTACTCCTGATGATGCATGGTTACTCACCACTGCGATCCCCGGAAAAACAGCATTCCAGGTATTAGAAG
AATATCCTGATTCAGGTGAAAATATTGTTGATGCGCTGGCAGTGTTCCTGCGCCGGTTGCATTCGATTCC
TGTTTGTAATTGTCCTTTTAACAGCGATCGCGTATTTCGTCTCGCTCAGGCGCAATCACGAATGAATAAC
GGTTTGGTTGATGCGAGTGATTTTGATGACGAGCGTAATGGCTGGCCTGTTGAACAAGTCTGGAAAGAAA
TGCATAAACTTTTGCCATTCTCACCGGATTCAGTCGTCACTCATGGTGATTTCTCACTTGATAACCTTAT
TTTTGACGAGGGGAAATTAATAGGTTGTATTGATGTTGGACGAGTCGGAATCGCAGACCGATACCAGGAT
CTTGCCATCCTATGGAACTGCCTCGGTGAGTTTTCTCCTTCATTACAGAAACGGCTTTTTCAAAAATATG
GTATTGATAATCCTGATATGAATAAATTGCAGTTTCATTTGATGCTCGATGAGTTTTTCTAATCAGAATT
GGTTAATTGGTTGTAACACTGGCAGAGCATTACGCTGACTTGACGGGACGGCGCAAGCTCATGACCAAAA
TCCCTTAACGTGAGTTACGCGTCGTTCCACTGAGCGTCAGACCCCGTAGAAAAGATCAAAGGATCTTCTT
GAGATCCTTTTTTTCTGCGCGTAATCTGCTGCTTGCAAACAAAAAAACCACCGCTACCAGCGGTGGTTTG
TTTGCCGGATCAAGAGCTACCAACTCTTTTTCCGAAGGTAACTGGCTTCAGCAGAGCGCAGATACCAAAT
ACTGTTCTTCTAGTGTAGCCGTAGTTAGGCCACCACTTCAAGAACTCTGTAGCACCGCCTACATACCTCG
CTCTGCTAATCCTGTTACCAGTGGCTGCTGCCAGTGGCGATAAGTCGTGTCTTACCGGGTTGGACTCAAG
ACGATAGTTACCGGATAAGGCGCAGCGGTCGGGCTGAACGGGGGGTTCGTGCACACAGCCCAGCTTGGAG
CGAACGACCTACACCGAACTGAGATACCTACAGCGTGAGCTATGAGAAAGCGCCACGCTTCCCGAAGGGA
GAAAGGCGGACAGGTATCCGGTAAGCGGCAGGGTCGGAACAGGAGAGCGCACGAGGGAGCTTCCAGGGGG
AAACGCCTGGTATCTTTATAGTCCTGTCGGGTTTCGCCACCTCTGACTTGAGCGTCGATTTTTGTGATGC
TCGTCAGGGGGGCGGAGCCTATGGAAAAACGCCAGCAACGCGGCCTTTTTACGGTTCCTGGCCTTTTGCT
GGCCTTTTGCTCACATG
Features (pLannotate 1.2.2; 11 found; start..end, strand, type, name):
      1..121     +  rep_origin     RSF ori (fragment): Plasmids containing the RSF 1030 origin of replication can be propagated in E. coli cells that contain additional plasmids with compatible origins.
    123..215     +  CDS            lacI (fragment): lac repressor; lacI; The lac repressor binds to the lac operator to inhibit transcription in E. coli. This inhibition can be relieved by adding lactose or isopropyl-β-D-thiogalactopyranoside (IPTG).
    270..297     -  terminator     rrnB T2 terminator: transcription terminator T2 from the E. coli rrnB gene
    429..472     +  terminator     rrnB T1 terminator: Escherichia coli rrnB; transcription terminator T1 from the E. coli rrnB gene
    519..555     -  CDS            lacZα (fragment): LacZα fragment of β-galactosidase; lacZ fragment
    571..670     +  protein_bind   attL1: mutant version of attL; recombination site for the Gateway® LR reaction LR Clonase™
    703..2130    +  CDS            tdTomato: tdTomato is a basic (constitutively fluorescent) orange fluorescent protein published in 2004, derived from Discosoma sp.. It is reported to be a somewhat slowly-maturing tandem dimer with low acid sensitivity.
   2134..2233    -  protein_bind   attL2: mutant version of attL; recombination site for the Gateway® LR reaction LR Clonase™
   2251..2269    -  promoter       T7 promoter: promoter for bacteriophage T7 RNA polymerase
   2403..3212    +  CDS            KanR: aminoglycoside phosphotransferase; aph(3')-Ia; confers resistance to kanamycin in bacteria or G418 (Geneticin®) in eukaryotes
   3359..3947    +  rep_origin     ori: high-copy-number ColE1/pMB1/pBR322/pUC origin of replication
