[The description below was written by a language model from this plasmid's Addgene catalogue record and pLannotate feature annotations shown in this document.]
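Description:
pME tdTomato-NLS is a Gateway middle-entry clone built on the pDONR 221 backbone, a small (about 4 kb) bacterial plasmid that serves as a donor of a coding module, not as an expression vector in its own right. It is propagated in E. coli at high copy from a ColE1/pUC-type origin and selected with kanamycin through the aminoglycoside phosphotransferase (KanR) gene. The rrnB T1 and T2 terminators upstream of the recombination cassette insulate the insert from read-through transcription in bacteria. The short matches annotated as RSF ori, lacI and lacZα are only fragments and are most likely residual backbone sequence without function.

The payload is the tdTomato open reading frame, a bright red-orange tandem-dimer fluorescent protein derived from Discosoma sp., placed between attL1 and attL2 sites. The plasmid name indicates a nuclear localisation signal fused to the fluorophore, but the feature table does not annotate an NLS separately. Only a few bases separate the annotated tdTomato feature from attL2, so the position and identity of the NLS cannot be confirmed from the record. No eukaryotic promoter or polyadenylation signal is present. The only promoter annotated is a T7 promoter lying outside attL2 on the reverse strand, a standard backbone element.

In use, the attL sites allow an LR Clonase reaction to transfer tdTomato-NLS into an attR-containing destination vector. The "pME" name suggests multisite assemblies that combine it with separate 5' promoter and 3' entry clones. The resulting constructs would express a red fluorescent tag, presumably nuclear, under whichever promoter is chosen. The record does not specify a target organism or application beyond this.
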