Addgene plasmid #135205: pME tdTomato-NLS
Purpose: Red fluorescent tag
Depositing lab: David Tobin. Depositing organization: Duke University.
Backbone
  Vector backbone: pDONR 221
  Vector type: Synthetic Biology
Growth in bacteria
  Bacterial resistance: Kanamycin, 50 μg/mL
  Growth temperature: 37°C
  Growth strain: DH5alpha
  Copy number: High Copy
Gene/Insert
  Gene/Insert name: tdTomato
  Species: Discosoma sp.
  Cloning method: Gateway Cloning
Terms and licenses: Academic/Nonprofit Terms; Industry Terms: Not Available to Industry
How to cite: pME tdTomato-NLS was a gift from David Tobin (Addgene plasmid # 135205 ; http://n2t.net/addgene:135205 ; RRID:Addgene_135205)
